Addgene plasmid #164857: pLsCas13a-gRNA-NT
Purpose: Constitutive expression of single-spacer CRISPR array with non-targeting spacer for LsCas13a in bacteria.
Depositing lab: Chase Beisel. Depositing organization: Helmholtz-Zentrum fuer Infektionsforschung (HZI). Publication: Rapidly Characterizing CRISPR-Cas13 Nucleases Using Cell-Free Transcription-Translation Systems. Wandera KG, Beisel CL. Methods Mol Biol. 2022;2404:135-153. doi: 10.1007/978-1-0716-1851-6_7. PubMed 34694607.
Backbone
  Vector backbone: pBAD18
  Backbone size w/o insert (bp): 3267
  Total vector size (bp): 3421
  Modifications to backbone: Arabinose cassette exchanged by array
  Vector type: Bacterial Expression
Growth in bacteria
  Bacterial resistance: Ampicillin, 100 μg/mL
  Growth temperature: 37°C
  Growth strain: DH5alpha
  Copy number: High Copy
Gene/Insert
  Gene/Insert name: LsCas13a-gRNA-NT
  gRNA/shRNA sequence: AACG
  Species: Leptotrichia shahii
  Promoter: J23119
  Cloning method: Restriction Enzyme; 5′ cloning site BsmBI (destroyed during cloning); 3′ cloning site BsmBI (destroyed during cloning)
  Sequencing primers: 5′ ATCTTCCCCATCGGTGATGTC
Terms and licenses: Academic/Nonprofit Terms; Industry Terms: Not Available to Industry
Depositor comments: Two repeats without a spacer sequence for use as negative /non-targeting control.
How to cite: pLsCas13a-gRNA-NT was a gift from Chase Beisel (Addgene plasmid # 164857 ; http://n2t.net/addgene:164857 ; RRID:Addgene_164857)
