[The description below was written by a language model from this plasmid's Addgene catalogue record and pLannotate feature annotations shown in this document.]
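Description:
pLsCas13a-gRNA-NT is a small (about 3.4 kb) bacterial expression plasmid built on pBAD18, in which the arabinose-inducible cassette of the parent vector has been replaced by a minimal CRISPR array for the Cas13a nuclease of Leptotrichia shahii. It is propagated in E. coli as a high-copy plasmid through a ColE1/pMB1-type origin and selected with ampicillin via the bla (AmpR) gene and its native promoter. The feature table also shows backbone remnants typical of pBR322-derived vectors: an M13 phage origin for single-stranded DNA production, the bom mobilisation region, and non-functional fragments of rop, the tetracycline resistance gene and its promoter.

The payload is driven by J23119, a strong constitutive synthetic promoter from the Anderson collection, so the array is transcribed without induction. According to the depositor, the array consists of two LsCas13a direct repeats with no real spacer between them; only a four-nucleotide sequence is recorded in the guide field, and the BsmBI sites used for cloning were destroyed in the process. The repeats themselves are not annotated in the feature table, but they would lie between the promoter and the downstream rrnB region (5S rRNA segment, T1 and T2 terminators), which terminates transcription.

The plasmid does not encode the nuclease, so LsCas13a must be supplied from another construct. Because the array yields no targeting crRNA, it serves as the negative, non-targeting control alongside spacer-bearing versions. The associated publication concerns the characterisation of Cas13 nucleases in cell-free transcription-translation systems.
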