Features (pLannotate 1.2.2; 13 found; start..end, strand, type, name):
    142..160     +  promoter       tet promoter (fragment): E. coli promoter for tetracycline efflux protein gene
    165..199     +  promoter       J23119 promoter: bacterial promoter (Registry of Standard Biological Parts BBa J23119)
    206..223     +  misc_feature   MCS (fragment): pUC18/19 multiple cloning site
    408..523     +  ncRNA          5S rRNA: Accession: RF00001 - 5S ribosomal RNA
    527..613     +  terminator     rrnB T1 terminator: Escherichia coli rrnB; transcription terminator T1 from the E. coli rrnB gene
    705..732     +  terminator     rrnB T2 terminator: transcription terminator T2 from the E. coli rrnB gene
    751..842     +  promoter       AmpR promoter: bla
    843..1703    +  CDS            AmpR: β-lactamase; bla; confers resistance to ampicillin, carbenicillin, and related antibiotics
   1745..2125    +  rep_origin     M13 ori (sequence partly withheld): M13 bacteriophage origin of replication; arrow indicates direction of (+) strand synthesis
   2311..2899    +  rep_origin     ori: high-copy-number ColE1/pMB1/pBR322/pUC origin of replication
   3085..3225    -  misc_feature   bom: basis of mobility region from pBR322
   3327..3366    -  CDS            rop (fragment): Rop protein, which maintains plasmids at low copy number; rop
   3367..132     -  CDS            TcR (fragment) (across the origin): tetracycline efflux protein; tet; confers resistance to tetracycline
>Addgene plasmid #164857 | pLsCas13a-gRNA-NT | addgene full sequence | sequence record 325295 | Addgene NGS Result
CCGAAACAAGCGCTCATGAGCCCGAAGTGGCGAGCCCGATCTTCCCCATCGGTGATGTCGGCGATATAGG
CGCCAGCAACCGCACCTGTGGCGCCGGTGATGCCGGCCACGATGCGTCCGGCGTAGAGGATCTGCTCATG
TTTGACAGCTTATCATCGATGCATTTGACAGCTAGCTCAGTCCTAGGTATAATGCTAGCGCTAGCGAATT
CGAGCTCGGTACCAAGACGTCAACTCGACCCTGATATAGACCACCCCAATATCGAAGGGGACTAAAACAA
CGGATATAGACCACCCCAATATCGAAGGGGACTAAAACAAGCTTGGCTGTTTTGGCGGATGAGAGAAGAT
TTTCAGCCTGATACAGATTAAATCAGAACGCAGAAGCGGTCTGATAAAACAGAATTTGCCTGGCGGCAGT
AGCGCGGTGGTCCCACCTGACCCCATGCCGAACTCAGAAGTGAAACGCCGTAGCGCCGATGGTAGTGTGG
GGTCTCCCCATGCGAGAGTAGGGAACTGCCAGGCATCAAATAAAACGAAAGGCTCAGTCGAAAGACTGGG
CCTTTCGTTTTATCTGTTGTTTGTCGGTGAACGCTCTCCTGAGTAGGACAAATCCGCCGGGAGCGGATTT
GAACGTTGCGAAGCAACGGCCCGGAGGGTGGCGGGCAGGACGCCCGCCATAAACTGCCAGGCATCAAATT
AAGCAGAAGGCCATCCTGACGGATGGCCTTTTTGCGTTTCTACAAACTCTTTTGTTTATTTTTCTAAATA
CATTCAAATATGTATCCGCTCATGAGACAATAACCCTGATAAATGCTTCAATAATATTGAAAAAGGAAGA
GTATGAGTATTCAACATTTCCGTGTCGCCCTTATTCCCTTTTTTGCGGCATTTTGCCTTCCTGTTTTTGC
TCACCCAGAAACGCTGGTGAAAGTAAAAGATGCTGAAGATCAGTTGGGTGCACGAGTGGGTTACATCGAA
CTGGATCTCAACAGCGGTAAGATCCTTGAGAGTTTTCGCCCCGAAGAACGTTTTCCAATGATGAGCACTT
TTAAAGTTCTGCTATGTGGCGCGGTATTATCCCGTGTTGACGCCGGGCAAGAGCAACTCGGTCGCCGCAT
ACACTATTCTCAGAATGACTTGGTTGAGTACTCACCAGTCACAGAAAAGCATCTTACGGATGGCATGACA
GTAAGAGAATTATGCAGTGCTGCCATAACCATGAGTGATAACACTGCGGCCAACTTACTTCTGACAACGA
TCGGAGGACCGAAGGAGCTAACCGCTTTTTTGCACAACATGGGGGATCATGTAACTCGCCTTGATCGTTG
GGAACCGGAGCTGAATGAAGCCATACCAAACGACGAGCGTGACACCACGATGCCTGCAGCAATGGCAACA
ACGTTGCGCAAACTATTAACTGGCGAACTACTTACTCTAGCTTCCCGGCAACAATTAATAGACTGGATGG
AGGCGGATAAAGTTGCAGGACCACTTCTGCGCTCGGCCCTTCCGGCTGGCTGGTTTATTGCTGATAAATC
TGGAGCCGGTGAGCGTGGGTCTCGCGGTATCATTGCAGCACTGGGGCCAGATGGTAAGCCCTCCCGTATC
GTAGTTATCTACACGACGGGGAGTCAGGCAACTATGGATGAACGAAATAGACAGATCGCTGAGATAGGTG
CCTCACTGATTAAGCATTGGTAACTGTCAGACCAAGTTTACTCATATATACTTTAGATTGATT
[125 nt withheld, positions 1744-1868]
C
[141 nt withheld, positions 1870-2010]
CCTTTGACGTTGGAGTCCACGTTCTTT
[37 nt withheld, positions 2038-2074]
ACCCTATCTCGGGCTATTCTTTTGATTTATAAGGGATTTTGCCGATTTCGGCCTATTGGTTAAAAAATGA
GCTGATTTAACAAAAATTTAACGCGAATTTTAACAAAATATTAACGTTTACAATTTAAAAGGATCTAGGT
GAAGATCCTTTTTGATAATCTCATGACCAAAATCCCTTAACGTGAGTTTTCGTTCCACTGAGCGTCAGAC
CCCGTAGAAAAGATCAAAGGATCTTCTTGAGATCCTTTTTTTCTGCGCGTAATCTGCTGCTTGCAAACAA
AAAAACCACCGCTACCAGCGGTGGTTTGTTTGCCGGATCAAGAGCTACCAACTCTTTTTCCGAAGGTAAC
TGGCTTCAGCAGAGCGCAGATACCAAATACTGTCCTTCTAGTGTAGCCGTAGTTAGGCCACCACTTCAAG
AACTCTGTAGCACCGCCTACATACCTCGCTCTGCTAATCCTGTTACCAGTGGCTGCTGCCAGTGGCGATA
AGTCGTGTCTTACCGGGTTGGACTCAAGACGATAGTTACCGGATAAGGCGCAGCGGTCGGGCTGAACGGG
GGGTTCGTGCACACAGCCCAGCTTGGAGCGAACGACCTACACCGAACTGAGATACCTACAGCGTGAGCTA
TGAGAAAGCGCCACGCTTCCCGAAGGGAGAAAGGCGGACAGGTATCCGGTAAGCGGCAGGGTCGGAACAG
GAGAGCGCACGAGGGAGCTTCCAGGGGGAAACGCCTGGTATCTTTATAGTCCTGTCGGGTTTCGCCACCT
CTGACTTGAGCGTCGATTTTTGTGATGCTCGTCAGGGGGGCGGAGCCTATGGAAAAACGCCAGCAACGCG
GCCTTTTTACGGTTCCTGGCCTTTTGCTGGCCTTTTGCTCACATGTTCTTTCCTGCGTTATCCCCTGATT
CTGTGGATAACCGTATTACCGCCTTTGAGTGAGCTGATACCGCTCGCCGCAGCCGAACGACCGAGCGCAG
CGAGTCAGTGAGCGAGGAAGCGGAAGAGCGCCTGATGCGGTATTTTCTCCTTACGCATCTGTGCGGTATT
TCACACCGCATATGGTGCACTCTCAGTACAATCTGCTCTGATGCCGCATAGTTAAGCCAGTATACACTCC
GCTATCGCTACGTGACTGGGTCATGGCTGCGCCCCGACACCCGCCAACACCCGCTGACGCGCCCTGACGG
GCTTGTCTGCTCCCGGCATCCGCTTACAGACAAGCTGTGACGGTCTCCGGGAGCTGCATGTGTCAGAGGT
TTTCACCGTCATCACCGAAACGCGCGAGGCAGAAGGAGATGGCGCCCAACAGTCCCCCGGCCACGGGGCC
TGCCACCATACCCACG
